Addgene plasmid #31419: Ube2h
Depositing lab: Rachel Klevit. Depositing organization: University of Washington. Publication: E2-BRCA1 RING interactions dictate synthesis of mono- or specific polyubiquitin chain linkages. Christensen DE, Brzovic PS, Klevit RE. Nat Struct Mol Biol. 2007 Oct . 14(10):941-8. 10.1038/nsmb1295 PubMed 17873885.
Backbone
  Vector backbone: pACT2
  Backbone manufacturer: Clonetech
  Backbone size w/o insert (bp): 8100
  Vector type: Yeast Expression
Growth in bacteria
  Bacterial resistance: Ampicillin, 100 μg/mL
  Growth temperature: 37°C
  Growth strain: DH5alpha
  Copy number: Unknown
Gene/Insert
  Gene/Insert name: Ubiquitin Conjugating Enzyme (alt name: UbcH2)
  Species: H. sapiens (human)
  Insert size (bp): 400
  Mutation: *see comments
  Entrez Gene: UBE2H (a.k.a. E2-20K, GID3, UBC8, UBCH, UBCH2)
  Tag / fusion protein: HA (N terminal on backbone)
  Cloning method: Restriction Enzyme
  Sequencing primers: 5′ GAL4 AD
Terms and licenses: Academic/Nonprofit Terms; Industry Terms: Not Available to Industry
Depositor comments: *S171T mutation when compared to NP_003335.1
How to cite: Ube2h was a gift from Rachel Klevit (Addgene plasmid # 31419 ; http://n2t.net/addgene:31419 ; RRID:Addgene_31419)
