[The description below was written by a language model from this plasmid's Addgene catalogue record.]
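Description:
Ube2h is a yeast expression plasmid built on the pACT2 backbone (about 8.1 kb without insert), a commercial yeast two-hybrid "prey" vector. It carries the human ubiquitin-conjugating enzyme UBE2H (also known as UbcH2, E2-20K or UBC8), inserted by restriction enzyme cloning. The record lists an HA epitope tag contributed by the backbone at the N-terminus of the insert, and the recommended sequencing primer anneals in the GAL4 activation domain. This fits the standard pACT2 design, in which the cloned protein is expressed as a GAL4 AD–HA fusion. The insert is recorded as roughly 400 bp. The depositor notes an S171T substitution relative to the reference human protein sequence. A residue at position 171 implies a coding region longer than 400 bp, so the listed insert size appears to be approximate.

In bacteria the plasmid is selected with ampicillin; its copy number is listed as unknown. The record does not state the yeast selection marker, yeast origin of replication or promoter, and no feature table is provided. pACT2 vectors generally carry a LEU2 auxotrophic marker, a 2μ origin and an ADH1 promoter driving the fusion, but these elements are not confirmed here.

The associated publication examines how interactions between E2 enzymes and the BRCA1 RING domain determine whether monoubiquitin or specific polyubiquitin chain linkages are synthesized. The construct is therefore most plausibly a prey for yeast two-hybrid testing of UBE2H binding to RING-type E3 ligase baits such as BRCA1. The HA tag allows the fusion protein's expression to be detected.
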