>Addgene plasmid #31419 | Ube2h | addgene partial sequence | sequence record 37222 | Gal4-AD 5'-AATACCACTACAATGGAT-3'
GAGATCTCTATGGCTTACCCATACGATGTTCCAGATTACGCTAGCTTGGGTGGTCATATGGCCATGGAGG
CCGGATCTACAAGTTTGTACAAAAAAGCAGGCTCCGCGGCCGCCCCCTTCACCATGTCATCTCCCAGTCC
GGGCAAGAGGCGGATGGACACGGACGTGGTCAAGCTCATCGAGAGTAAACATGAGGTTACGATCCTGGGA
GGACTTAATGAATTTGTAGTGAAGTTTTATGGACCACAAGGAACACCATATGAAGGCGGAGTATGGAAAG
TTAGAGTGGACCTACCTGATAAATACCCTTTCAAATCTCCATCTATAGGATTCATGAATAAAATTTTCCA
TCCCAACATTGATGAAGCGTCAGGAACTGTGTGTCTAGATGTAATCAATCAAACTTGGACAGCTCTCTAT
GATCTTACCAATATATTTGAGTCCTTCCTGCCTCAGTTATTGGCCTATCCTAACCCCATAGATCCTCTCA
ATGGTGACGCTGCAGCCATGTACCTCCACCGACCAGAAGAATACAAGCAGAAAATTAAAGAGTACATCCA
GAAATACGCCACGGAGGAGGCGCTGAAAGAACAGGAAGAGGGTACCGGGGACAGCTCATCGGAGAGCTCT
ATGACTGACTTTTCCGAAGATGAGGCCCAGGATATGGAGTTGTAGAAGGGTGGGCGCGCCGACCCAGCTT
TCTTGTACAAAGTGGTCTCGAGAGATCTATGAATCGTAGATACTGAAAAACCCCGCAAGTTCACTTCAAC
TGTGCATCGTGCACCATCTCAAATTTCTTTCATTTATACATCG
